Addgene plasmid #169041: pH6-TEV-spTorA-GFP(C)
Purpose: GFP preceeded by the signal peptide of TorA (spTorA) with an N-terminal 6xHis tag and TEV cleavage site in pBAD24.
Depositing lab: Siegfried Musser. Depositing organization: Texas A&M Health Science Center. Publication: Influence of the TorD signal peptide chaperone on Tat-dependent protein translocation. Bageshwar UK, DattaGupta A, Musser SM. PLoS One. 2021 Sep 9;16(9):e0256715. doi: 10.1371/journal.pone.0256715. eCollection 2021. PubMed 34499687.
Backbone
  Vector backbone: pBAD24
  Backbone manufacturer: Beckwith Lab
  Backbone size w/o insert (bp): 4542
  Total vector size (bp): 5413
  Vector type: Bacterial Expression
Growth in bacteria
  Bacterial resistance: Ampicillin, 100 μg/mL
  Growth temperature: 37°C
  Growth strain: DH5alpha
  Copy number: High Copy
Gene/Insert
  Gene/Insert name: H6-spTorA-GFP
  Species: Escherichia coli and Aequorea victoria
  Insert size (bp): 900
  Mutation: The mut3 GFP variant with 5 additional mutations (Q80R, S147H, M153T, V163A, S202D). There are also 3 silent mutations at G65 (GGT instead of GGG), Q69 (CAA instead of CAG) and P75 (CCA instead of CCG). Internal NcoI site in GFP was deleted (CCATGG to CCCTGG).
  GenBank ID: CAD6011594.1 AAB18957.1
  Promoter: araBAD
  Tag / fusion protein: 6xHis (N terminal on insert); TEV cleavage site (N terminal on insert); spTorA (signal peptide of E. coli TorA) (N terminal on insert)
  Cloning method: Restriction Enzyme; 5′ cloning site NcoI (not destroyed); 3′ cloning site PstI (not destroyed)
  Sequencing primers: 5′ pBAD forward primer; 3′ pBAD reverse primer
Terms and licenses: Academic/Nonprofit Terms; Industry Terms: Not Available to Industry
Depositor comments: The spTorA-GFP coding sequence was recovered from p-spTorA-GFP-H6C, a plasmid originally reported as pTorA-GFP in Bageshwar & Musser 2007 J. Cell Biol., 179:87-99.
How to cite: pH6-TEV-spTorA-GFP(C) was a gift from Siegfried Musser (Addgene plasmid # 169041 ; http://n2t.net/addgene:169041 ; RRID:Addgene_169041)
