[The description below was written by a language model from this plasmid's Addgene catalogue record and pLannotate feature annotations shown in this document.]
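Description:
pH6-TEV-spTorA-GFP(C) is a bacterial expression plasmid of about 5.4 kb built on the pBAD24 backbone for arabinose-inducible protein production in Escherichia coli. It replicates from a high-copy ColE1/pMB1-type origin and is selected with ampicillin through the bla (β-lactamase) gene. An M13 phage origin is also annotated, along with nonfunctional remnants of pBR322 (fragments of bom, rop, the tetracycline resistance gene and its promoter). The divergently transcribed araC gene encodes the regulator that represses the araBAD promoter in the absence of L-arabinose and activates it when the sugar is present, giving tunable control of the insert. Transcription ends at the rrnB T1 and T2 terminators downstream of the cloning site.

The roughly 900 bp insert, cloned between NcoI and PstI, encodes a fusion that begins with an N-terminal 6xHis tag and a TEV protease cleavage site, followed by the signal peptide of E. coli TorA (trimethylamine-N-oxide reductase) and then GFP. The GFP is the Aequorea victoria mut3 variant carrying five further substitutions (Q80R, S147H, M153T, V163A, S202D), three silent changes, and removal of an internal NcoI site. The automated annotation labels this reading frame as a different fluorescent protein and the tag region as a capTEV fragment, but the catalogue entry identifies them as GFP and the His/TEV module. TorA's signal peptide directs proteins to the twin-arginine translocation (Tat) pathway, so the fusion serves as a fluorescent Tat substrate. The His tag permits affinity purification and TEV cleavage allows its removal. The associated study examined how the TorD signal peptide chaperone affects Tat-dependent translocation.
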