Features (pLannotate 1.2.2; 17 found; start..end, strand, type, name):
     96..974     -  CDS            araC: L-arabinose regulatory protein; araC
   1001..1285    +  promoter       araBAD promoter: araBAD; promoter of the L-arabinose operon of E. coli; the araC regulatory gene is transcribed in the opposite direction (Guzman et al., 1995)
   1326..1344    +  CDS            capTEV™ (fragment): composite tag for in vivo biotinylation, TEV protease cleavage, and 6xHis tagging
   1377..1496    +  CDS            torA (fragment): TORA_ECOLI - Experimental evidence at protein level: Swiss-Prot protein existence level 1. Reduces trimethylamine-N-oxide (TMAO) into trimethylamine; an anaerobic reaction coupled to energy-yielding reactions. From Escherichia coli (strain K12).
   1497..2207    +  CDS            hfriFP: hfriFP is a fluorescent protein published in 2013, derived from Herbaspirillum frisingense.
   2220..2237    +  misc_feature   MCS (fragment): pUC18/19 multiple cloning site
   2321..2436    +  ncRNA          5S rRNA: Accession: RF00001 - 5S ribosomal RNA
   2440..2526    +  terminator     rrnB T1 terminator: Escherichia coli rrnB; transcription terminator T1 from the E. coli rrnB gene
   2618..2645    +  terminator     rrnB T2 terminator: transcription terminator T2 from the E. coli rrnB gene
   2664..2755    +  promoter       AmpR promoter: bla
   2756..3616    +  CDS            AmpR: β-lactamase; bla; confers resistance to ampicillin, carbenicillin, and related antibiotics
   3658..4038    +  rep_origin     M13 ori (sequence partly withheld): M13 bacteriophage origin of replication; arrow indicates direction of (+) strand synthesis
   4224..4812    +  rep_origin     ori: high-copy-number ColE1/pMB1/pBR322/pUC origin of replication
   4998..5049    -  misc_feature   bom (fragment): basis of mobility region from pBR322
   5165..5204    -  CDS            rop (fragment): Rop protein, which maintains plasmids at low copy number; rop
   5205..5390    -  CDS            TcR (fragment): tetracycline efflux protein; tet; confers resistance to tetracycline
   5400..6       +  promoter       tet promoter (fragment) (across the origin): E. coli promoter for tetracycline efflux protein gene
>Addgene plasmid #169041 | pH6-TEV-spTorA-GFP(C) | addgene full sequence | sequence record 346121 | Addgene NGS Result
ATCGATGCATAATGTGCCTGTCAAATGGACGAAGCAGGGATTCTGCAAACCCTATGCTACTCCGTCAAGC
CGTCAATTGTCTGATTCGTTACCAATTATGACAACTTGACGGCTACATCATTCACTTTTTCTTCACAACC
GGCACGGAACTCGCTCGGGCTGGCCCCGGTGCATTTTTTAAATACCCGCGAGAAATAGAGTTGATCGTCA
AAACCAACATTGCGACCGACGGTGGCGATAGGCATCCGGGTGGTGCTCAAAAGCAGCTTCGCCTGGCTGA
TACGTTGGTCCTCGCGCCAGCTTAAGACGCTAATCCCTAACTGCTGGCGGAAAAGATGTGACAGACGCGA
CGGCGACAAGCAAACATGCTGTGCGACGCTGGCGATATCAAAATTGCTGTCTGCCAGGTGATCGCTGATG
TACTGACAAGCCTCGCGTACCCGATTATCCATCGGTGGATGGAGCGACTCGTTAATCGCTTCCATGCGCC
GCAGTAACAATTGCTCAAGCAGATTTATCGCCAGCAGCTCCGAATAGCGCCCTTCCCCTTGCCCGGCGTT
AATGATTTGCCCAAACAGGTCGCTGAAATGCGGCTGGTGCGCTTCATCCGGGCGAAAGAACCCCGTATTG
GCAAATATTGACGGCCAGTTAAGCCATTCATGCCAGTAGGCGCGCGGACGAAAGTAAACCCACTGGTGAT
ACCATTCGCGAGCCTCCGGATGACGACCGTAGTGATGAATCTCTCCTGGCGGGAACAGCAAAATATCACC
CGGTCGGCAAACAAATTCTCGTCCCTGATTTTTCACCACCCCCTGACCGCGAATGGTGAGATTGAGAATA
TAACCTTTCATTCCCAGCGGTCGGTCGATAAAAAAATCGAGATAACCGTTGGCCTCAATCGGCGTTAAAC
CCGCCACCAGATGGGCATTAAACGAGTATCCCGGCAGCAGGGGATCATTTTGCGCTTCAGCCATACTTTT
CATACTCCCGCCATTCAGAGAAGAAACCAATTGTCCATATTGCATCAGACATTGCCGTCACTGCGTCTTT
TACTGGCTCTTCTCGCTAACCAAACCGGTAACCCCGCTTATTAAAAGCATTCTGTAACAAAGCGGGACCA
AAGCCATGACAAAAACGCGTAACAAAAGTGTCTATAATCACGGCAGAAAAGTCCACATTGATTATTTGCA
CGGCGTCACACTTTGCTATGCCATAGCATTTTTATCCATAAGATTAGCGGATCCTACCTGACGCTTTTTA
TCGCAACTCTCTACTGTTTCTCCATACCCGTTTTTTTGGGCTAGCAGGAGGAATTCACCATGGCGCATCA
TCATCATCATCATGAAAATCTCTACTTTCAAGGCGGCGCGAACAATAACGATCTCTTTCAGGCATCACGT
CGGCGTTTTCTGGCACAACTCGGCGGCTTAACCGTCGCCGGGATGCTGGGGCCGTCATTGTTAACGCCGC
GACGTGCGACTGCGGCGCAAGCGGCGCGTAAAGGAGAAGAACTTTTCACTGGAGTTGTCCCAATTCTTGT
TGAATTAGATGGTGATGTTAATGGGCACAAATTTTCTGTCAGTGGAGAGGGTGAAGGTGATGCAACATAC
GGAAAACTTACCCTTAAATTTATTTGCACTACTGGAAAACTACCTGTTCCCTGGCCAACACTTGTCACTA
CTTTCGGTTATGGTGTTCAATGCTTTGCGAGATACCCAGATCATATGAAACGGCATGACTTTTTCAAGAG
TGCCATGCCCGAAGGTTATGTACAGGAAAGAACTATATTTTTCAAAGATGACGGGAACTACAAGACACGT
GCTGAAGTCAAGTTTGAAGGTGATACCCTTGTTAATAGAATCGAGTTAAAAGGTATTGATTTTAAAGAAG
ATGGAAACATTCTTGGGCACAAATTGGAATACAACTATAACCACCACAATGTATACATCACGGCAGACAA
ACAAAAGAATGGAATCAAAGCTAACTTCAAAATTAGACACAACATTGAAGATGGAAGCGTTCAACTAGCA
GACCATTATCAACAAAATACTCCAATTGGCGATGGCCCTGTCCTTTTACCAGACAACCATTACCTGGACA
CACACTCTGCCCTTTCGAAAGATCCCAACGAAAAGAGAGACCACATGGTCCTTCTTGAGTTTGTAACAGC
TGCTGGGATTACACATGGCATGGATGAACTATACAAACTCGAGTGCTAACTGCAGGCATGCAAGCTTGGC
TGTTTTGGCGGATGAGAGAAGATTTTCAGCCTGATACAGATTAAATCAGAACGCAGAAGCGGTCTGATAA
AACAGAATTTGCCTGGCGGCAGTAGCGCGGTGGTCCCACCTGACCCCATGCCGAACTCAGAAGTGAAACG
CCGTAGCGCCGATGGTAGTGTGGGGTCTCCCCATGCGAGAGTAGGGAACTGCCAGGCATCAAATAAAACG
AAAGGCTCAGTCGAAAGACTGGGCCTTTCGTTTTATCTGTTGTTTGTCGGTGAACGCTCTCCTGAGTAGG
ACAAATCCGCCGGGAGCGGATTTGAACGTTGCGAAGCAACGGCCCGGAGGGTGGCGGGCAGGACGCCCGC
CATAAACTGCCAGGCATCAAATTAAGCAGAAGGCCATCCTGACGGATGGCCTTTTTGCGTTTCTACAAAC
TCTTTTGTTTATTTTTCTAAATACATTCAAATATGTATCCGCTCATGAGACAATAACCCTGATAAATGCT
TCAATAATATTGAAAAAGGAAGAGTATGAGTATTCAACATTTCCGTGTCGCCCTTATTCCCTTTTTTGCG
GCATTTTGCCTTCCTGTTTTTGCTCACCCAGAAACGCTGGTGAAAGTAAAAGATGCTGAAGATCAGTTGG
GTGCACGAGTGGGTTACATCGAACTGGATCTCAACAGCGGTAAGATCCTTGAGAGTTTTCGCCCCGAAGA
ACGTTTTCCAATGATGAGCACTTTTAAAGTTCTGCTATGTGGCGCGGTATTATCCCGTGTTGACGCCGGG
CAAGAGCAACTCGGTCGCCGCATACACTATTCTCAGAATGACTTGGTTGAGTACTCACCAGTCACAGAAA
AGCATCTTACGGATGGCATGACAGTAAGAGAATTATGCAGTGCTGCCATAACCATGAGTGATAACACTGC
GGCCAACTTACTTCTGACAACGATCGGAGGACCGAAGGAGCTAACCGCTTTTTTGCACAACATGGGGGAT
CATGTAACTCGCCTTGATCGTTGGGAACCGGAGCTGAATGAAGCCATACCAAACGACGAGCGTGACACCA
CGATGCCTGTAGCAATGGCAACAACGTTGCGCAAACTATTAACTGGCGAACTACTTACTCTAGCTTCCCG
GCAACAATTAATAGACTGGATGGAGGCGGATAAAGTTGCAGGACCACTTCTGCGCTCGGCCCTTCCGGCT
GGCTGGTTTATTGCTGATAAATCTGGAGCCGGTGAGCGTGGGTCTCGCGGTATCATTGCAGCACTGGGGC
CAGATGGTAAGCCCTCCCGTATCGTAGTTATCTACACGACGGGGAGTCAGGCAACTATGGATGAACGAAA
TAGACAGATCGCTGAGATAGGTGCCTCACTGATTAAGCATTGGTAACTGTCAGACCAAGTTTACTCATAT
ATACTTTAGATTGATT
[125 nt withheld, positions 3657-3781]
C
[141 nt withheld, positions 3783-3923]
CCTTTGACGTTGGAGTCCACGTTCTTT
[37 nt withheld, positions 3951-3987]
ACCCTATCTCGGGCTATTCTTTTGATTTATAAGGGATTTTGCCGATTTCGGCCTATTGGTTAAAAAATGA
GCTGATTTAACAAAAATTTAACGCGAATTTTAACAAAATATTAACGTTTACAATTTAAAAGGATCTAGGT
GAAGATCCTTTTTGATAATCTCATGACCAAAATCCCTTAACGTGAGTTTTCGTTCCACTGAGCGTCAGAC
CCCGTAGAAAAGATCAAAGGATCTTCTTGAGATCCTTTTTTTCTGCGCGTAATCTGCTGCTTGCAAACAA
AAAAACCACCGCTACCAGCGGTGGTTTGTTTGCCGGATCAAGAGCTACCAACTCTTTTTCCGAAGGTAAC
TGGCTTCAGCAGAGCGCAGATACCAAATACTGTCCTTCTAGTGTAGCCGTAGTTAGGCCACCACTTCAAG
AACTCTGTAGCACCGCCTACATACCTCGCTCTGCTAATCCTGTTACCAGTGGCTGCTGCCAGTGGCGATA
AGTCGTGTCTTACCGGGTTGGACTCAAGACGATAGTTACCGGATAAGGCGCAGCGGTCGGGCTGAACGGG
GGGTTCGTGCACACAGCCCAGCTTGGAGCGAACGACCTACACCGAACTGAGATACCTACAGCGTGAGCTA
TGAGAAAGCGCCACGCTTCCCGAAGGGAGAAAGGCGGACAGGTATCCGGTAAGCGGCAGGGTCGGAACAG
GAGAGCGCACGAGGGAGCTTCCAGGGGGAAACGCCTGGTATCTTTATAGTCCTGTCGGGTTTCGCCACCT
CTGACTTGAGCGTCGATTTTTGTGATGCTCGTCAGGGGGGCGGAGCCTATGGAAAAACGCCAGCAACGCG
GCCTTTTTACGGTTCCTGGCCTTTTGCTGGCCTTTTGCTCACATGTTCTTTCCTGCGTTATCCCCTGATT
CTGTGGATAACCGTATTACCGCCTTTGAGTGAGCTGATACCGCTCGCCGCAGCCGAACGACCGAGCGCAG
CGAGTCAGTGAGCGAGGAAGCGGAAGAGCGCCTGATGCGGTATTTTCTCCTTACGCATCTGTGCGGTATT
TCACACCGCATAGGGTCATGGCTGCGCCCCGACACCCGCCAACACCCGCTGACGCGCCCTGACGGGCTTG
TCTGCTCCCGGCATCCGCTTACAGACAAGCTGTGACCGTCTCCGGGAGCTGCATGTGTCAGAGGTTTTCA
CCGTCATCACCGAAACGCGCGAGGCAGAAGGAGATGGCGCCCAACAGTCCCCCGGCCACGGGGCCTGCCA
CCATACCCACGCCGAAACAAGCGCTCATGAGCCCGAAGTGGCGAGCCCGATCTTCCCCATCGGTGATGTC
GGCGATATAGGCGCCAGCAACCGCACCTGTGGCGCCGGTGATGCCGGCCACGATGCGTCCGGCGTAGAGG
ATCTGCTCATGTTTGACAGCTTATC
